>Addgene plasmid #87043 | pRK5-MYC-KPTN | addgene full sequence | sequence record 174779 | Addgene NGS Result
GACATTGATTATTGACTAGTTATTAATAGTAATCAATTACGGGGTCATTAGTTCATAGCCCATATATGGA
GTTCCGCGTTACATAACTTACGGTAAATGGCCCGCCTGGCTGACCGCCCAACGACCCCCGCCCATTGACG
TCAATAATGACGTATGTTCCCATAGTAACGCCAATAGGGACTTTCCATTGACGTCAATGGGTGGAGTATT
TACGGTAAACTGCCCACTTGGCAGTACATCAAGTGTATCATATGCCAAGTACGCCCCCTATTGACGTCAA
TGACGGTAAATGGCCCGCCTGGCATTATGCCCAGTACATGACCTTATGGGACTTTCCTACTTGGCAGTAC
ATCTACGTATTAGTCATCGCTATTACCATGGTGATGCGGTTTTGGCAGTACATCAATGGGCGTGGATAGC
GGTTTGACTCACGGGGATTTCCAAGTCTCCACCCCATTGACGTCAATGGGAGTTTGTTTTGGCACCAAAA
TCAACGGGACTTTCCAAAATGTCGTAACAACTCCGCCCCATTGACGCAAATGGGCGGTAGGCGTGTACGG
TGGGAGGTCTATATAAGCAGAGCTCGTTTAGTGAACCGTCAGATCGCCTGGAGACGCCATCCACGCTGTT
TTGACCTCCATAGAAGACACCGGGACCGATCCAGCCTCCGCGGCCGGGAACGGTGCATTGGAACGCGGAT
TCCCCGTGCCAAGAGTGACGTAAGTACCGCCTATAGAGTCTATAGGCCCACCCCCTTGGCTTCGTTAGAA
CGCGGCTACAATTAATACATAACCTTATGTATCATACACATACGATTTAGGTGACACTATAGAATAACAT
CCACTTTGCCTTTCTCTCCACAGGTGTCCACTCCCAGGTCCAACTGCACCTCGGTTCTATCGATTGAATT
CCCGAACCGACAGTCGGTCTCTTCACCAAGGCCATTCGCGCCACCATGGAGCAAAAGCTCATTTCTGAGG
AAGATCTCAATGGTGGTGGTGGTGGGTCGACGATGATGGGGGAGGCGGCCGTGGCCGCGGGGCCTTGTCC
GTTGCGCGAGGACAGCTTCACGCGCTTCTCGTCGCAGAGCAATGTGTACGGGCTGGCAGGCGGCGCCGGC
GGGCGCGGGGAGCTGCTGGCCGCCACCCTTAAAGGCAAGGTGCTCGGCTTCCGCTACCAAGACCTCCGAC
AGAAAATCCGGCCAGTGGCCAAGGAGCTGCAGTTCAACTACATTCCCGTGGATGCGGAGATTGTCTCCAT
CGACACTTTCAACAAGTCACCCCCCAAGCGGGGTCTGGTTGTGGGGATCACGTTCATCAAGGATTCAGGG
GACAAGGGCAGCCCCTTCCTGAACATTTACTGCGACTACGAGCCCGGCTCTGAGTACAACCTTGACTCTA
TTGCCCAGAGCTGCCTGAACCTGGAGCTCCAGTTCACTCCGTTCCAGCTGTGCCATGCGGAGGTCCAGGT
CGGGGATCAACTTGAGACTGTGTTTCTCTTGAGTGGGAACGACCCGGCCATTCATCTCTACAAGGAGAAC
GAGGGGCTGCATCAGTTTGAGGAACAGCCCGTGGAAAACCTCTTCCCAGAGCTGACGAACCTGACCAGTA
GCGTCCTCTGGCTGGACGTCCACAACTTCCCCGGCACGTCCCGGCGCCTCTCAGCTCTGGGCTGTCAGAG
TGGTTATGTCCGTGTCGCCCACGTGGACCAGCGGAGTCGAGAGGTTCTGCAGATGTGGTCGGTCCTGCAG
GACGGTCCCATCTCCCGAGTGATTGTGTTCAGCCTCTCGGCCGCCAAGGAGACCAAGGACAGGCCACTAC
AAGATGAGTACAGCGTGCTCGTGGCCAGCATGTTGGAGCCAGCAGTGGTGTATCGGGACCTGCTGAACCG
GGGTCTTGAAGACCAGCTTCTCCTGCCCGGCAGTGACCAGTTTGACAGCGTCCTCTGCAGCCTGGTCACC
GATGTGGATTTGGATGGGCGGCCAGAAGTCCTGGTGGCCACCTATGGACAGGAACTGCTGTGTTATAAGT
ACCGGGGCCCAGAGTCGGGGCTTCCTGAGGCCCAGCACGGGTTCCATCTGCTGTGGCAGCGGAGCTTCTC
CAGTCCCCTGCTGGCCATGGCTCACGTGGACCTGACCGGGGATGGGCTGCAGGAGCTTGCCGTGGTCTCC
CTGAAGGGCGTGCACATCCTGCAGCACAGCCTGATTCAGGCCTCAGAGCTGGTCTTGACCCGGCTTCGAC
ATCAAGTGGAGCAGAGGAGACGTCGGCTACAGGGGTTGGAGGACGGGGCAGGTGCAGGGCCTGCTGAGAA
TGCAGCCTCTTAAGCGGCCGCTAAGTAAGTAAGGATCCCCAGCTTGGCCGCCATGGCCCAACTTGTTTAT
TGCAGCTTATAATGGTTACAAATAAAGCAATAGCATCACAAATTTCACAAATAAAGCATTTTTTTCACTG
CATTCTAGTTGTGGTTTGTCCAAACTCATCAATGTATCTTATCATGTCTGGATCGGGAATTAATTCGGCG
CAGCACCATGGCCTGAAATAACCTCTGAAAGAGGAACTTGGTTAGGTACCTTCTGAGGCGGAAAGAACCA
GCTGTGGAATGTGTGTCAGTTAGGGTGTGGAAAGTCCCCAGGCTCCCCAGCAGGCAGAAGTATGCAAAGC
ATGCATCTCAATTAGTCAGCAACCAGGTGTGGAAAGTCCCCAGGCTCCCCAGCAGGCAGAAGTATGCAAA
GCATGCATCTCAATTAGTCAGCAACCATAGTCCCGCCCCTAACTCCGCCCATCCCGCCCCTAACTCCGCC
CAGTTCCGCCCATTCTCCGCCCCATGGCTGACTAATTTTTTTTATTTATGCAGAGGCCGAGGCCGCCTCG
GCCTCTGAGCTATTCCAGAAGTAGTGAGGAGGCTTTTTTGGAGGCCTAGGCTTTTGCAAAAAGCTGTTAA
CAGCTTGGCACTGGCCGTCGTTTTACAACGTCGTGACTGGGAAAACCCTGGCGTTACCCAACTTAATCGC
CTTGCAGCACATCCCCCTTTCGCCAGCTGGCGTAATAGCGAAGAGGCCCGCACCGATCGCCCTTCCCAAC
AGTTGCGCAGCCTGAATGGCGAATGGCGCCTGATGCGGTATTTTCTCCTTACGCATCTGTGCGGTATTTC
ACACCGCATA
[142 nt withheld, positions 3161-3302]
C
[141 nt withheld, positions 3304-3444]
CCTTTGACGTTGGAGTCCACGTTCTTT
[37 nt withheld, positions 3472-3508]
ACCCTATCTCGGGCTATTCTTTTGATTTATAAGGGATTTTGCCGATTTCGGCCTATTGGTTAAAAAATGA
GCTGATTTAACAAAAATTTAACGCGAATTTTAACAAAATATTAACGTTTACAATTTTATGGTGCACTCTC
AGTACAATCTGCTCTGATGCCGCATAGTTAAGCCAGCCCCGACACCCGCCAACACCCGCTGACGCGCCCT
GACGGGCTTGTCTGCTCCCGGCATCCGCTTACAGACAAGCTGTGACCGTCTCCGGGAGCTGCATGTGTCA
GAGGTTTTCACCGTCATCACCGAAACGCGCGAGACGAAAGGGCCTCGTGATACGCCTATTTTTATAGGTT
AATGTCATGATAATAATGGTTTCTTAGACGTCAGGTGGCACTTTTCGGGGAAATGTGCGCGGAACCCCTA
TTTGTTTATTTTTCTAAATACATTCAAATATGTATCCGCTCATGAGACAATAACCCTGATAAATGCTTCA
ATAATATTGAAAAAGGAAGAGTATGAGTATTCAACATTTCCGTGTCGCCCTTATTCCCTTTTTTGCGGCA
TTTTGCCTTCCTGTTTTTGCTCACCCAGAAACGCTGGTGAAAGTAAAAGATGCTGAAGATCAGTTGGGTG
CACGAGTGGGTTACATCGAACTGGATCTCAACAGCGGTAAGATCCTTGAGAGTTTTCGCCCCGAAGAACG
TTTTCCAATGATGAGCACTTTTAAAGTTCTGCTATGTGGCGCGGTATTATCCCGTATTGACGCCGGGCAA
GAGCAACTCGGTCGCCGCATACACTATTCTCAGAATGACTTGGTTGAGTACTCACCAGTCACAGAAAAGC
ATCTTACGGATGGCATGACAGTAAGAGAATTATGCAGTGCTGCCATAACCATGAGTGATAACACTGCGGC
CAACTTACTTCTGACAACGATCGGAGGACCGAAGGAGCTAACCGCTTTTTTGCACAACATGGGGGATCAT
GTAACTCGCCTTGATCGTTGGGAACCGGAGCTGAATGAAGCCATACCAAACGACGAGCGTGACACCACGA
TGCCTGTAGCAATGGCAACAACGTTGCGCAAACTATTAACTGGCGAACTACTTACTCTAGCTTCCCGGCA
ACAATTAATAGACTGGATGGAGGCGGATAAAGTTGCAGGACCACTTCTGCGCTCGGCCCTTCCGGCTGGC
TGGTTTATTGCTGATAAATCTGGAGCCGGTGAGCGTGGGTCTCGCGGTATCATTGCAGCACTGGGGCCAG
ATGGTAAGCCCTCCCGTATCGTAGTTATCTACACGACGGGGAGTCAGGCAACTATGGATGAACGAAATAG
ACAGATCGCTGAGATAGGTGCCTCACTGATTAAGCATTGGTAACTGTCAGACCAAGTTTACTCATATATA
CTTTAGATTGATTTAAAACTTCATTTTTAATTTAAAAGGATCTAGGTGAAGATCCTTTTTGATAATCTCA
TGACCAAAATCCCTTAACGTGAGTTTTCGTTCCACTGAGCGTCAGACCCCGTAGAAAAGATCAAAGGATC
TTCTTGAGATCCTTTTTTTCTGCGCGTAATCTGCTGCTTGCAAACAAAAAAACCACCGCTACCAGCGGTG
GTTTGTTTGCCGGATCAAGAGCTACCAACTCTTTTTCCGAAGGTAACTGGCTTCAGCAGAGCGCAGATAC
CAAATACTGTTCTTCTAGTGTAGCCGTAGTTAGGCCACCACTTCAAGAACTCTGTAGCACCGCCTACATA
CCTCGCTCTGCTAATCCTGTTACCAGTGGCTGCTGCCAGTGGCGATAAGTCGTGTCTTACCGGGTTGGAC
TCAAGACGATAGTTACCGGATAAGGCGCAGCGGTCGGGCTGAACGGGGGGTTCGTGCACACAGCCCAGCT
TGGAGCGAACGACCTACACCGAACTGAGATACCTACAGCGTGAGCTATGAGAAAGCGCCACGCTTCCCGA
AGGGAGAAAGGCGGACAGGTATCCGGTAAGCGGCAGGGTCGGAACAGGAGAGCGCACGAGGGAGCTTCCA
GGGGGAAACGCCTGGTATCTTTATAGTCCTGTCGGGTTTCGCCACCTCTGACTTGAGCGTCGATTTTTGT
GATGCTCGTCAGGGGGGCGGAGCCTATGGAAAAACGCCAGCAACGCGGCCTTTTTACGGTTCCTGGCCTT
TTGCTGGCCTTTTGCTCACATGTTCTTTCCTGCGTTATCCCCTGATTCTGTGGATAACCGTATTACCGCC
TTTGAGTGAGCTGATACCGCTCGCCGCAGCCGAACGACCGAGCGCAGCGAGTCAGTGAGCGAGGAAGCGG
AAGAGCGCCCAATACGCAAACCGCCTCTCCCCGCGCGTTGGCCGATTCATTAATGCAGCTGGCACGACAG
GTTTCCCGACTGGAAAGCGGGCAGTGAGCGCAACGCAATTAATGTGAGTTAGCTCACTCATTAGGCACCC
CAGGCTTTACACTTTATGCTTCCGGCTCGTATGTTGTGTGGAATTGTGAGCGGATAACAATTTCACACAG
GAAACAGCTATGACATGATTACGAATTAATTCGAGCTCGCCC
Features (pLannotate 1.2.2; 21 found; start..end, strand, type, name):
      1..380     +  enhancer       CMV enhancer: human cytomegalovirus immediate early enhancer
    381..584     +  promoter       CMV promoter: human cytomegalovirus (CMV) immediate early promoter
    720..763     +  intron         CMV intron (fragment): modified intron A from human cytomegalovirus
    815..833     +  promoter       SP6 promoter: promoter for bacteriophage SP6 RNA polymerase
    837..874     +  CDS            IgH signal sequence (fragment): signal sequence from the mouse immunoglobulin heavy chain variable region
    959..978     +  CDS            Myc (fragment): Myc (human c-Myc proto-oncogene) epitope tag
   1013..2320    +  CDS            KPTN: KPTN_HUMAN - Experimental evidence at protein level: Swiss-Prot protein existence level 1. As part of the KICSTOR complex functions in the amino acid- sensing branch of the TORC1 signaling pathway. Recruits, in an amino acid-independent manner, the GATOR1 complex to the lysosomal membranes and allows its interaction with GATOR2 and the RAG GTPases. Functions upstream of the RAG GTPases and is required to negatively regulate mTORC1 signaling in absence of amino acids. In absence of the KICSTOR complex mTORC1 is constitutively localized to the lysosome and activated. The KICSTOR complex is also
   2370..2504    +  polyA_signal   SV40 poly(A) signal: SV40 polyadenylation signal
   2573..2930    +  promoter       SV40 promoter: SV40 enhancer and early promoter
   2949..3103    +  CDS            lacZα (fragment): LacZα fragment of β-galactosidase; lacZ fragment
   3109..3160    -  misc_feature   bom (fragment): basis of mobility region from pBR322
   3179..3559    +  rep_origin     M13 ori (sequence partly withheld): M13 bacteriophage origin of replication; arrow indicates direction of (+) strand synthesis
   3635..3684    -  misc_feature   bom (fragment): basis of mobility region from pBR322
   3786..3821    -  CDS            rop (fragment): Rop protein, which maintains plasmids at low copy number; rop
   3916..4020    +  promoter       AmpR promoter: bla
   4021..4881    +  CDS            AmpR: β-lactamase; bla; confers resistance to ampicillin, carbenicillin, and related antibiotics
   5052..5640    +  rep_origin     ori: high-copy-number ColE1/pMB1/pBR322/pUC origin of replication
   5823..5915    +  CDS            lacI (fragment): lac repressor; lacI; The lac repressor binds to the lac operator to inhibit transcription in E. coli. This inhibition can be relieved by adding lactose or isopropyl-β-D-thiogalactopyranoside (IPTG).
   5928..5949    +  protein_bind   CAP binding site: CAP binding activates transcription in the presence of cAMP. E. coli catabolite activator protein
   5964..5994    +  promoter       lac promoter: promoter for the E. coli lac operon
   6002..6018    +  protein_bind   lac operator: The lac repressor binds to the lac operator to inhibit transcription in E. coli. This inhibition can be relieved by adding lactose or isopropyl-β-D-thiogalactopyranoside (IPTG). lac repressor encoded by lacI
