[The description below was written by a language model from this plasmid's Addgene catalogue record and pLannotate feature annotations shown in this document.]
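Description:
pRK5-MYC-KPTN is a mammalian expression plasmid of about 6.1 kb built on the pRK5 backbone, designed to produce human KPTN (kaptin) with an N-terminal MYC epitope tag. It is propagated in E. coli through a high-copy ColE1/pUC-type origin and selected with ampicillin via the β-lactamase gene. An M13 phage origin is also present, which in principle permits single-stranded DNA production. No mammalian selection marker is annotated, so the plasmid is suited to transient transfection rather than drug selection of stable lines.

Expression is driven by the human cytomegalovirus immediate-early enhancer and promoter, followed by a fragment of CMV intron A and an SP6 phage promoter that can serve for in vitro transcription or as a sequencing primer site. The MYC tag lies just upstream of the KPTN coding sequence, which was inserted by restriction cloning between Sal and Not sites, and an SV40 polyadenylation signal terminates the transcript. The automated annotation detects only part of the MYC tag and also flags a short fragment resembling an immunoglobulin heavy-chain signal sequence upstream of it; the record does not indicate that this fragment is translated or functional. An SV40 enhancer/early promoter region sits downstream of the cassette, and scattered fragments of lacZα, lacI, rop and bom, along with lac promoter/operator elements, are remnants of the backbone's cloning history.

KPTN is a subunit of the KICSTOR complex, which recruits GATOR1 to the lysosomal surface and is required to restrain mTORC1 signalling when amino acids are absent. The tagged protein can be detected or immunoprecipitated with anti-MYC antibodies, making the plasmid useful for interaction and localisation studies of nutrient sensing.
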