Addgene plasmid #87043: pRK5-MYC-KPTN
Purpose: mammalian expression of KPTN
Depositing lab: David Sabatini. Publication: KICSTOR recruits GATOR1 to the lysosome and is necessary for nutrients to regulate mTORC1. Wolfson RL, Chantranupong L, Wyant GA, Gu X, Orozco JM, Shen K, Condon KJ, Petri S, Kedir J, Scaria SM, Abu-Remaileh M, Frankel WN, Sabatini DM. Nature. 2017 Feb 15. doi: 10.1038/nature21423. PubMed 28199306.
Backbone
  Vector backbone: pRK5
  Vector type: Mammalian Expression
Growth in bacteria
  Bacterial resistance: Ampicillin, 100 μg/mL
  Growth temperature: 37°C
  Growth strain: DH5alpha
  Copy number: Unknown
Gene/Insert
  Gene/Insert name: KPTN (alt name: NM_007059)
  Species: H. sapiens (human)
  Entrez Gene: KPTN (a.k.a. 2E4, KICS4, MRT41)
  Promoter: CMV
  Tag / fusion protein: MYC (N terminal on insert)
  Cloning method: Restriction Enzyme; 5′ cloning site Sal (unknown if destroyed); 3′ cloning site Not (unknown if destroyed)
  Sequencing primers: 5′ ATT TAG GTG ACA CTA TAG; 3′ TGT AAC CAT TAT AAG CTG
Terms and licenses: Academic/Nonprofit Terms; Industry Terms: Not Available to Industry
How to cite: pRK5-MYC-KPTN was a gift from David Sabatini (Addgene plasmid # 87043 ; http://n2t.net/addgene:87043 ; RRID:Addgene_87043)
