>Addgene plasmid #87043 | pRK5-MYC-KPTN | depositor partial sequence | sequence record 169812 | Insert
ATGATGGGGGAGGCGGCCGTGGCCGCGGGGCCTTGTCCGTTGCGCGAGGACAGCTTCACGCGCTTCTCGT
CGCAGAGCAATGTGTACGGGCTGGCAGGCGGCGCCGGCGGGCGCGGGGAGCTGCTGGCCGCCACCCTTAA
AGGCAAGGTGCTCGGCTTCCGCTACCAAGACCTCCGACAGAAAATCCGGCCAGTGGCCAAGGAGCTGCAG
TTCAACTACATTCCCGTGGATGCGGAGATTGTCTCCATCGACACTTTCAACAAGTCACCCCCCAAGCGGG
GTCTGGTTGTGGGGATCACGTTCATCAAGGATTCAGGGGACAAGGGCAGCCCCTTCCTGAACATTTACTG
CGACTACGAGCCCGGCTCTGAGTACAACCTTGACTCTATTGCCCAGAGCTGCCTGAACCTGGAGCTCCAG
TTCACTCCGTTCCAGCTGTGCCATGCGGAGGTCCAGGTCGGGGATCAACTTGAGACTGTGTTTCTCTTGA
GTGGGAACGACCCGGCCATTCATCTCTACAAGGAGAACGAGGGGCTGCATCAGTTTGAGGAACAGCCCGT
GGAAAACCTCTTCCCAGAGCTGACGAACCTGACCAGTAGCGTCCTCTGGCTGGACGTCCACAACTTCCCC
GGCACGTCCCGGCGCCTCTCAGCTCTGGGCTGTCAGAGTGGTTATGTCCGTGTCGCCCACGTGGACCAGC
GGAGTCGAGAGGTTCTGCAGATGTGGTCGGTCCTGCAGGACGGTCCCATCTCCCGAGTGATTGTGTTCAG
CCTCTCGGCCGCCAAGGAGACCAAGGACAGGCCACTACAAGATGAGTACAGCGTGCTCGTGGCCAGCATG
TTGGAGCCAGCAGTGGTGTATCGGGACCTGCTGAACCGGGGTCTTGAAGACCAGCTTCTCCTGCCCGGCA
GTGACCAGTTTGACAGCGTCCTCTGCAGCCTGGTCACCGATGTGGATTTGGATGGGCGGCCAGAAGTCCT
GGTGGCCACCTATGGACAGGAACTGCTGTGTTATAAGTACCGGGGCCCAGAGTCGGGGCTTCCTGAGGCC
CAGCACGGGTTCCATCTGCTGTGGCAGCGGAGCTTCTCCAGTCCCCTGCTGGCCATGGCTCACGTGGACC
TGACCGGGGATGGGCTGCAGGAGCTTGCCGTGGTCTCCCTGAAGGGCGTGCACATCCTGCAGCACAGCCT
GATTCAGGCCTCAGAGCTGGTCTTGACCCGGCTTCGACATCAAGTGGAGCAGAGGAGACGTCGGCTACAG
GGGTTGGAGGACGGGGCAGGTGCAGGGCCTGCTGAGAATGCAGCCTCTTAA
